>Addgene plasmid #177717 | pAT-WT-Myc | addgene full sequence | sequence record 352619 | Addgene NGS Result
TGCCTCTGAGCTATTCCAGAAGTAGTGAGGAGGCTTTTTTGGAGGCCTAGGCTTTTGCAAAAAGCTCGAT
TCTTCTGACACTAGCGCCACCATGAAGAAGCCCGAACTCACCGCTACCAGCGTTGAAAAATTTCTCATCG
AGAAGTTCGACAGTGTGAGCGACCTGATGCAGTTGTCGGAGGGCGAAGAGAGCCGAGCCTTCAGCTTCGA
TGTCGGCGGACGCGGCTATGTACTGCGGGTGAATAGCTGCGCTGATGGCTTCTACAAAGACCGCTACGTG
TACCGCCACTTCGCCAGCGCTGCACTACCCATCCCCGAAGTGTTGGACATCGGCGAGTTCAGCGAGAGCC
TGACATACTGCATCAGTAGACGCGCCCAAGGCGTTACTCTCCAAGACCTCCCCGAAACAGAGCTGCCTGC
TGTGTTACAGCCTGTCGCCGAAGCTATGGATGCTATTGCCGCCGCCGACCTCAGTCAAACCAGCGGCTTC
GGCCCATTCGGGCCCCAAGGCATCGGCCAGTACACAACCTGGCGGGATTTCATTTGCGCCATTGCTGATC
CCCATGTCTACCACTGGCAGACCGTGATGGACGACACCGTGTCCGCCAGCGTAGCTCAAGCCCTGGACGA
ACTGATGCTGTGGGCCGAAGACTGTCCCGAGGTGCGCCACCTCGTCCATGCCGACTTCGGCAGCAACAAC
GTCCTGACCGACAACGGCCGCATCACCGCCGTAATCGACTGGTCCGAAGCTATGTTCGGGGACAGTCAGT
ACGAGGTGGCCAACATCTTCTTCTGGCGGCCCTGGCTGGCTTGCATGGAGCAGCAGACTCGCTACTTCGA
GCGCCGGCATCCCGAGCTGGCCGGCAGCCCTCGTCTGCGAGCCTACATGCTGCGCATCGGCCTGGATCAG
CTCTACCAGAGCCTCGTGGACGGCAACTTCGACGATGCTGCCTGGGCTCAAGGCCGCTGCGATGCCATCG
TCCGCAGCGGGGCCGGCACCGTCGGTCGCACACAAATCGCTCGCCGGAGCGCAGCCGTATGGACCGACGG
CTGCGTCGAGGTGCTGGCCGACAGCGGCAACCGCCGGCCCAGTACACGACCGCGCGCTAAGGAGGTAGGT
CGAGTTTAAACTCTAGAACCGGTCATGGCCGCAATAAAATATCTTTATTTTCATTACATCTGTGTGTTGG
TTTTTTGTGTGTTCGAACTAGATGCTGTCGACCGATGCCCTTGAGAGCCTTCAACCCAGTCAGCTCCTTC
CGGTGGGCGCGGGGCATGACTATCGTCGCCGCACTTATGACTGTCTTCTTTATCATGCAACTCGTAGGAC
AGGTGCCGGCAGCGCTCTTCCGCTTCCTCGCTCACTGACTCGCTGCGCTCGGTCGTTCGGCTGCGGCGAG
CGGTATCAGCTCACTCAAAGGCGGTAATACGGTTATCCACAGAATCAGGGGATAACGCAGGAAAGAACAT
GTGAGCAAAAGGCCAGCAAAAGGCCAGGAACCGTAAAAAGGCCGCGTTGCTGGCGTTTTTCCATAGGCTC
CGCCCCCCTGACGAGCATCACAAAAATCGACGCTCAAGTCAGAGGTGGCGAAACCCGACAGGACTATAAA
GATACCAGGCGTTTCCCCCTGGAAGCTCCCTCGTGCGCTCTCCTGTTCCGACCCTGCCGCTTACCGGATA
CCTGTCCGCCTTTCTCCCTTCGGGAAGCGTGGCGCTTTCTCATAGCTCACGCTGTAGGTATCTCAGTTCG
GTGTAGGTCGTTCGCTCCAAGCTGGGCTGTGTGCACGAACCCCCCGTTCAGCCCGACCGCTGCGCCTTAT
CCGGTAACTATCGTCTTGAGTCCAACCCGGTAAGACACGACTTATCGCCACTGGCAGCAGCCACTGGTAA
CAGGATTAGCAGAGCGAGGTATGTAGGCGGTGCTACAGAGTTCTTGAAGTGGTGGCCTAACTACGGCTAC
ACTAGAAGAACAGTATTTGGTATCTGCGCTCTGCTGAAGCCAGTTACCTTCGGAAAAAGAGTTGGTAGCT
CTTGATCCGGCAAACAAACCACCGCTGGTAGCGGTGGTTTTTTTGTTTGCAAGCAGCAGATTACGCGCAG
AAAAAAAGGATCTCAAGAAGATCCTTTGATCTTTTCTACGGGGTCTGACGCTCAGTGGAACGAAAACTCA
CGTTAAGGGATTTTGGTCATGAGATTATCAAAAAGGATCTTCACCTAGATCCTTTTAAATTAAAAATGAA
GTTTTAAATCAATCTAAAGTATATATGAGTAAACTTGGTCTGACAGCGGCCGCAAATGCTAAACCACTGC
AGTGGTTACCAGTGCTTGATCAGTGAGGCACCGATCTCAGCGATCTGCCTATTTCGTTCGTCCATAGTGG
CCTGACTCCCCGTCGTGTAGATCACTACGATTCGTGAGGGCTTACCATCAGGCCCCAGCGCAGCAATGAT
GCCGCGAGAGCCGCGTTCACCGGCCCCCGATTTGTCAGCAATGAACCAGCCAGCAGGGAGGGCCGAGCGA
AGAAGTGGTCCTGCTACTTTGTCCGCCTCCATCCAGTCTATGAGCTGCTGTCGTGATGCTAGAGTAAGAA
GTTCGCCAGTGAGTAGTTTCCGAAGAGTTGTGGCCATTGCTACTGGCATCGTGGTATCACGCTCGTCGTT
CGGTATGGCTTCGTTCAACTCTGGTTCCCAGCGGTCAAGCCGGGTCACATGATCACCCATATTATGAAGA
AATGCAGTCAGCTCCTTAGGGCCTCCGATCGTTGTCAGAAGTAAGTTGGCCGCGGTGTTGTCGCTCATGG
TAATGGCAGCACTACACAATTCTCTTACCGTCATGCCATCCGTAAGATGCTTTTCCGTGACCGGCGAGTA
CTCAACCAAGTCGTTTTGTGAGTAGTGTATACGGCGACCAAGCTGCTCTTGCCCGGCGTCTATACGGGAC
AACACCGCGCCACATAGCAGTACTTTGAAAGTGCTCATCATCGGGAATCGTTCTTCGGGGCGGAAAGACT
CAAGGATCTTGCCGCTATTGAGATCCAGTTCGATATAGCCCACTCTTGCACCCAGTTGATCTTCAGCATC
TTTTACTTTCACCAGCGTTTCGGGGTGTGCAAAAACAGGCAAGCAAAATGCCGCAAAGAAGGGAATGAGT
GCGACACGAAAATGTTGGATGCTCATACTCGTCCTTTTTCAATATTATTGAAGCATTTATCAGGGTTACT
AGTACGTCTCTCAAGGATAAGTAAGTAATATTAAGGTACGGGAGGTATTGGACAGGCCGCAATAAAATAT
CTTTATTTTCATTACATCTGTGTGTTGGTTTTTTGTGTGAATCGATAGTACTAACATACGCTCTCCATCA
AAACAAAACGAAACAAAACAAACTAGCAAAATAGGCTGTCCCCAGTGCAAGTGCAGGTGCCAGAACATTT
CTCTGGCCTAACTGGCCTCAATATTGGCCATTAGCCATATTATTCATTGGTTATATAGCATAAATCAATA
TTGGCTATTGGCCATTGCATACGTTGTATCTATATCATAATATGTACATTTATATTGGCTCATGTCCAAT
ATGACCGCCATGTTGGCATTGATTATTGACTAGTTATTAATAGTAATCAATTACGGGGTCATTAGTTCAT
AGCCCATATATGGAGTTCCGCGTTACATAACTTACGGTAAATGGCCCGCCTGGCTGACCGCCCAACGACC
CCCGCCCATTGACGTCAATAATGACGTATGTTCCCATAGTAACGCCAATAGGGACTTTCCATTGACGTCA
ATGGGTGGAGTATTTACGGTAAACTGCCCACTTGGCAGTACATCAAGTGTATCATATGCCAAGTCCGCCC
CCTATTGACGTCAATGACGGTAAATGGCCCGCCTGGCATTATGCCCAGTACATGACCTTACGGGACTTTC
CTACTTGGCAGTACATCTACGTATTAGTCATCGCTATTACCATGGTGATGCGGTTTTGGCAGTACACCAA
TGGGCGTGGATAGCGGTTTGACTCACGGGGATTTCCAAGTCTCCACCCCATTGACGTCAATGGGAGTTTG
TTTTGGCACCAAAATCAACGGGACTTTCCAAAATGTCGTAATAACCCCGCCCCGTTGACGCAAATGGGCG
GTAGGCGTGTACGGTGGGAGGTCTATATAAGCAGAGCTCGTTTAGTGAACCGTCAGATCACTAGAAGCTT
CGATGCCGTCTTCTGTCTCGTGGGGCATCCTCCTGCTGGCAGGCCTGTGCTGCCTGGTCCCTGTCTCCCT
GGCTGAG
[1059 nt withheld, positions 4278-5336]
GCCATACCCATGTCTATCCCCCCCGAGGTCAAGTTCAACAAACCCTTTGTCTTCTTAATGATTGAACAAA
ATACCAAGTCTCCCCTCTTCATGGGAAAAGTGGTGAATCCCACCCAAAAAGAACAAAAACTCATCTCAGA
AGAGGATCTGTAATAAGGCCGGCCGCTTCGAGCAGACATGATAAGATACATTGATGAGTTTGGACAAACC
ACAACTAGAATGCAGTGAAAAAAATGCTTTATTTGTGAAATTTGTGATGCTATTGCTTTATTTGTAACCA
TTATAAGCTGCAATAAACAAGTTAACAACAACAATTGCATTCATTTTATGTTTCAGGTTCAGGGGGAGGT
GTGGGAGGTTTTTTAAAGCAAGTAAAACCTCTACAAATGTGGTAAAATCGATAAGGATCCGTTTGCGTAT
TGGGCGCTCTTCCGCTGATCTGCGCAGCACCATGGCCTGAAATAACCTCTGAAAGAGGAACTTGGTTAGC
TACCTTCTGAGGCGGAAAGAACCAGCTGTGGAATGTGTGTCAGTTAGGGTGTGGAAAGTCCCCAGGCTCC
CCAGCAGGCAGAAGTATGCAAAGCATGCATCTCAATTAGTCAGCAACCAGGTGTGGAAAGTCCCCAGGCT
CCCCAGCAGGCAGAAGTATGCAAAGCATGCATCTCAATTAGTCAGCAACCATAGTCCCGCCCCTAACTCC
GCCCATCCCGCCCCTAACTCCGCCCAGTTCCGCCCATTCTCCGCCCCATGGCTGACTAATTTTTTTTATT
TATGCAGAGGCCGAGGCCGCCTC
Features (pLannotate 1.2.2; 14 found; start..end, strand, type, name):
     92..1129    +  CDS            HygR: hygromycin B phosphotransferase confers resistance to hygromycin
   1153..1201    +  polyA_signal   poly(A) signal: synthetic polyadenylation signal
   1217..1348    +  CDS            TcR (fragment): tetracycline efflux protein; tet; confers resistance to tetracycline
   1528..2116    -  rep_origin     ori: high-copy-number ColE1/pMB1/pBR322/pUC origin of replication
   2316..3176    -  CDS            AmpR: β-lactamase confers resistance to ampicillin, carbenicillin, and related antibiotics
   3177..3218    -  promoter       AmpR promoter (fragment): bla
   3281..3329    +  polyA_signal   poly(A) signal: synthetic polyadenylation signal
   3343..3434    +  misc_feature   pause site: RNA polymerase II transcriptional pause signal from the human α2 globin gene
   3587..3964    +  enhancer       CMV enhancer: human cytomegalovirus immediate early enhancer
   3966..4165    +  promoter       CMV promoter: human cytomegalovirus (CMV) immediate early promoter
   4203..5456    +  CDS            SERPINA1 (sequence partly withheld): A1AT_HUMAN - Also known as AAT, PI. Experimental evidence at protein level: Swiss-Prot protein existence level 1. [Short peptide from AAT]: reversible chymotrypsin inhibitor. It also inhibits elastase, but not trypsin. Its major physiological function is the protection of the lower respiratory tract against proteolytic destruction by human leukocyte elastase (HLE). From Homo sapiens (Human).
   5518..5639    -  polyA_signal   SV40 poly(A) signal: SV40 polyadenylation signal
   5665..5796    -  CDS            LT_SV40 (fragment): Experimental evidence at protein level: Swiss-Prot protein existence level 1. Isoform 17kT antigen targets host RBL2 for degradation and promotes cell proliferation. Transactivates host cyclin A promoter through its J domain. From Simian virus 40 (SV40).
   5833..61      +  promoter       SV40 promoter (across the origin): SV40 enhancer and early promoter
