[The description below was written by a language model from this plasmid's Addgene catalogue record and pLannotate feature annotations shown in this document.]
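Description:
pAT-WT-Myc is a 6.1 kb mammalian expression plasmid carrying wild-type human alpha-1-antitrypsin (SERPINA1), a secretory serpin that folds in the endoplasmic reticulum, with a C-terminal Myc epitope tag. It was built on the phFluc-WT backbone. In bacteria it is maintained through a high-copy ColE1/pUC-type origin and selected with ampicillin via the β-lactamase gene. A short tetracycline-resistance fragment is also annotated, but it appears to be a non-functional backbone remnant.

The 1,254 bp SERPINA1 coding sequence sits directly downstream of the human cytomegalovirus immediate-early enhancer and promoter, which drive strong constitutive transcription in mammalian cells. Upstream of the CMV element lie a synthetic poly(A) signal and the RNA polymerase II pause site from the human α2-globin gene, an arrangement commonly used to block read-through transcription from the backbone into the expression cassette. An SV40 poly(A) signal follows the insert, although the annotation places it, together with an adjacent SV40 large T fragment, on the opposite strand. The Myc tag itself is listed in the catalogue fields but is not separately annotated in the feature table. A second cassette, consisting of the SV40 enhancer/early promoter, the hygromycin B phosphotransferase gene and a synthetic poly(A) signal, allows hygromycin selection of stably transfected mammalian cells.

The construct provides an epitope-tagged, correctly folding ER client protein that can be detected with anti-Myc reagents. Given the associated study on how ER-misfolded proteins become sequestered with mitochondria, it probably serves as the wild-type reference for misfolding-prone variants, although the record does not state this.
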