Addgene plasmid #177717: pAT-WT-Myc
Purpose: ER protein alpha-1-antitrypsin (WT), myc tagged
Depositing lab: Erik Böttger. Depositing organization: University of Zurich. Publication: ER-misfolded proteins become sequestered with mitochondria and impair mitochondrial function. Cortes Sanchon A, Santhosh Kumar H, Mantovani M, Osinnii I, Mateos JM, Kaech A, Shcherbakov D, Akbergenov R, Bottger EC. Commun Biol. 2021 Dec 2;4(1):1350. doi: 10.1038/s42003-021-02873-w. PubMed 34857875.
Backbone
  Vector backbone: phFluc-WT
  Backbone manufacturer: Addgene #177714
  Vector type: Mammalian Expression, Bacterial Expression
  Selectable markers: Hygromycin
Growth in bacteria
  Bacterial resistance: Ampicillin, 100 μg/mL
  Growth temperature: 37°C
  Growth strain: DH5alpha
  Copy number: High Copy
Gene/Insert
  Gene/Insert name: alpha-1-antitrypsin (alt name: AT)
  Species: H. sapiens (human)
  Insert size (bp): 1254
  Entrez Gene: SERPINA1 (a.k.a. A1A, A1AT, AAT, PI, PI1, PRO2275, alpha1AT, nNIF)
  Tag / fusion protein: Myc (C terminal on insert)
Terms and licenses: Academic/Nonprofit Terms; Industry Terms: Not Available to Industry
How to cite: pAT-WT-Myc was a gift from Erik Böttger (Addgene plasmid # 177717 ; http://n2t.net/addgene:177717 ; RRID:Addgene_177717)
